Addgene plasmid #12829: DCT.VV.Orf141
Purpose: This plasmid was designed for screening purposes and may contain discrepancies relative to the current canonical GenBank version of the gene.
Depositing lab: Jack Bennink & Jon Yewdell. Depositing organization: National Institute of Allergy and Infectious Diseases (NIAID). Publication: Identification of poxvirus CD8+ T cell determinants to enable rational design and characterization of smallpox vaccines. Tscharke DC, Karupiah G, Zhou J, Palmore T, Irvine KR, Haeryfar SM, Williams S, Sidney J, Sette A, Bennink JR, Yewdell JW. J Exp Med. 2005 January 3; 201(1): 95–104. 10.1084/jem.20041912 PubMed 15623576.
Backbone
  Vector backbone: pcDNA 3.1D V5-His-TOPO
  Backbone manufacturer: Invitrogen
  Backbone size w/o insert (bp): 5514
  Vector type: Mammalian Expression
  Selectable markers: Neomycin (select with G418)
Growth in bacteria
  Bacterial resistance: Ampicillin, 100 μg/mL
  Growth temperature: 37°C
  Growth strain: DH5alpha
  Copy number: High Copy
Gene/Insert
  Gene/Insert name: VV.Orf141 (alt name: VV_WR_031)
  Species: Vaccinia Virus
  Insert size (bp): 663
  Cloning method: Restriction Enzyme; 5′ cloning site BamHI (not destroyed); 3′ cloning site BamHI (not destroyed)
  Sequencing primers: 5′ Universal T7
Terms and licenses: Academic/Nonprofit Terms; Industry Terms: Not Available to Industry
Depositor comments: Please see the Vaccinia kit page ( https://www.addgene.org/vvorf/ ) for more information. The kit page contains the supplemental VVOrfData spreadsheet, which includes important information about this plasmid. The plasmid and insert names provided here relate only to this library. The name of the ORF (if present) in VACV strain Copenhagen and the name of the ORF (if annotated) in VACV strain WR sequence can be found in VVOrfData spreadsheet. Please note that the amino acid sequence given for each ORF in the spreadsheet may contain some errors. Additionally, changes from the expected sequence may be present in these plasmids. Please see Addgene's quality control sequence and sequencing notes in the VVOrfData spreadsheet before ordering this plasmid.
How to cite: DCT.VV.Orf141 was a gift from Jack Bennink & Jon Yewdell (Addgene plasmid # 12829 ; http://n2t.net/addgene:12829 ; RRID:Addgene_12829)
