[The description below was written by a language model from this plasmid's Addgene catalogue record.]
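Description:
DCT.VV.Orf141 is a mammalian expression plasmid carrying a single vaccinia virus open reading frame, built on the commercial pcDNA 3.1D V5-His-TOPO backbone (about 5.5 kb without insert). The insert, designated VV.Orf141 within its library and alternatively listed as VV_WR_031, is 663 bp long and is recorded as flanked by intact BamHI sites on both sides, so it can in principle be excised with that one enzyme. The plasmid is maintained at high copy number in E. coli under ampicillin selection, and the backbone also provides a neomycin resistance marker that allows G418 selection of transfected mammalian cells. No feature table accompanies the record, so the promoter and tags are not explicitly stated. Vectors of this family normally drive expression from the CMV immediate-early promoter, include a T7 promoter site upstream of the insert (consistent with the T7 sequencing primer listed) and offer C-terminal V5 and polyhistidine tags. Whether this ORF is actually in frame with those tags is not recorded.

The construct is one member of a library of individually cloned vaccinia virus ORFs, associated with work identifying poxvirus CD8+ T cell determinants to support the design and characterization of smallpox vaccines. In that context, each plasmid serves to express one viral gene product in transfected cells so that T cell recognition can be screened gene by gene. The plasmid and insert names apply only to this library, and the corresponding Copenhagen and WR strain ORF names are given in a supplementary spreadsheet. The depositors caution that the clone was made for screening and may differ from the canonical sequence of the gene, so its sequence should be checked before it is used for other purposes.
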