>Addgene plasmid #12829 | DCT.VV.Orf141 | addgene partial sequence | sequence record 19218 | T7 5'-TAATACGACTCACTATAGGG-3'
GGTACGAGCTCGGATCCAGTACCCTTCACCGAATTCCAGCTGACCACCATGGTTTACAAATTAGCCTTAC
TCTTTTGTATCGCATCTCTCGGGTATTCGGTAGAATACAAGAATACTATATGTCCTCCTCGACAAGATTA
CCGGTATTGGTACTTTGCCGCCGAACTCACTATTGGTGTAAATTACGACATTAATTCTACTATTATTGGT
GAGTGTCATATGAGTGAAAGCTATATCGACAGAAATGCTAACATAGTGTTGACTGGATACGGACTAGAAA
TAAACATGACCATCATGGATACGGATCAGAGATTTGTGGCAGCGGCTGAGGGTGTTGGTAAAGATAATAA
ACTATCTGTTCTGTTGTTTACCACTCAGCGGCTAGATAAAGTTCATCATAATATTAGTGTGACAATAACA
TGTATGGAAATGAATTGTGGAACCACAAAATACGATAGCGATCTTCCGGAATCAATTCATAAATCATCAT
CGTGTGATATAACTATAAATGGATCATGTGTGACATGTGTTAACTTAGAGACTGATCCAACAAAGATTAA
TCCCCATTACCTACACCCCAAGGATAAATATCTTTATCATAATTCTGAGTATAGCATGCGTGGTAGTTAT
GGCGTGACATTTATAGATGAACTAAACCAGTGCCTTCTTGACATAAAAGAACTAAGTTATGATATTTGTT
ATAGAGAGTAAGCAATTCCCCGGGGATCCGAATAAAGGGTCAAGACAATTCTGCAGATATCCAGCACAGT
GGCGGCCGCTCGAGTC
